>Addgene plasmid #26844 | pXP420 | addgene full sequence | sequence record 176075 | Addgene NGS Result
ATCCCCCACACACCATAGCTTCAAAATGTTTCTACTCCTTTTTTACTCTTCCAGATTTTCTCGGACTCCG
CGCATCGCCGTACCACTTCAAAACACCCAAGCACAGCATACTAAATTTCCCCTCTTTCTTCCTCTAGGGT
GTCGTTAATTACCCGTACTAAAGGTTTGGAAAAGAAAAAAGAGACCGCCTCGTTTCTTTTTCTTCGTCGA
AAAAGGCAATAAAAATTTTTATCACGTTTCTTTTTCTTGAAAATTTTTTTTTTTGATTTTTTTCTCTTTC
GATGACCTCCCATTGATATTTAAGTTAATAAACGGTCTTCAATTTCTCAAGTTTCAGTTTCATTTTTCTT
GTTCTATTACAACTTTTTTTACTTCTTGCTCATTAGAAAGAAAGCATAGCAATCTAATCTAAGTTTTAAT
TACAAAACTAGTGATATCTGCGCACTCGAGTCATGTAATTAGTTATGTCACGCTTACATTCACGCCCTCC
CCCCACATCCGCTCTAACCGAAAAGGAAGGAGTTAGACAACCTGAAGTCTAGGTCCCTATTTATTTTTTT
ATAGTTATGTTAGTATTAAGAACGTTATTTATATTTCAAATTTTTCTTTTTTTTCTGTACAGACGCGTGT
ACGCATGTAACATTATACTGAAAACCTTGCTTGAGAAGGTTTTGGGACGCTCGAAGGCTTTAATTTGCGG
CCAATATTATTGAAGCATTTATCAGGGTTATTGTCTCATGAGCGGATACATATTTGAATGTATTTAGAAA
AATAAACAAATAGGGGTTCCGCGCACATTTCCCCGAAAAGTGCCACCTGACGTCTAAGAAACCATTATTA
TCATGACATTAACCTATAAAAATAGGCGTATCACGAGGCCCTTTCGTCTCGCGCGTTTCGGTGATGACGG
TGAAAACCTCTGACACATGCAGCTCCCGGAGACGGTCACAGCTTGTCTGTAAGCGGATGCCGGGAGCAGA
CAAGCCCGTCAGGGCGCGTCAGCGGGTGTTGGCGGGTGTCGGGGCTGGCTTAACTATGCGGCATCAGAGC
AGATTGTACTGAGAGTGCACCATATGCGGTGTGAAATACCGCACAGATGCGTAAGGAGAAAATACCGCAT
CAGGCGCCATTCGCCATTCAGGCTGCGCAACTGTTGGGAAGGGCGATCGGTGCGGGCCTCTTCGCTATTA
CGCCAGCTGGCGAAAGGGGGATGTGCTGCAAGGCGATTAAGTTGGGTAACGCCAGGGTTTTCCCAGTCAC
GACGTTGTAAAACGACGGCCAGTGCCAAGCTTGCATGCCTGCAGGTCGACTCTAGAGGATCCCCGGGATA
ACTTCGTATAGCATACATTATACGAAGTTATCGTTTTAAGAGCTTGGTGAGCGCTAGGAGTCACTGCCAG
GTATCGTTTGAACACGGCATTAGTCAGGGAAGTCATAACACAGTCCTTTCCCGCAATTTTCTTTTTCTAT
TACTCTTGGCCTCCTCTAGTACACTCTATATTTTTTTATGCCTCGGTAATGATTTTCATTTTTTTTTTTC
CACCTAGCGGATGACTCTTTTTTTTTCTTAGCGATTGGCATTATCACATAATGAATTATACATTATATAA
AGTAATGTGATTTCTTCGAAGAATATACTAAAAAATGAGCAGGCAAGATAAACGAAGGCAAAGATGACAG
AGCAGAAAGCCCTAGTAAAGCGTATTACAAATGAAACCAAGATTCAGATTGCGATCTCTTTAAAGGGTGG
TCCCCTAGCGATAGAGCACTCGATCTTCCCAGAAAAAGAGGCAGAAGCAGTAGCAGAACAGGCCACACAA
TCGCAAGTGATTAACGTCCACACAGGTATAGGGTTTCTGGACCATATGATACATGCTCTGGCCAAGCATT
CCGGCTGGTCGCTAATCGTTGAGTGCATTGGTGACTTACACATAGACGACCATCACACCACTGAAGACTG
CGGGATTGCTCTCGGTCAAGCTTTTAAAGAGGCCCTAGGGGCCGTGCGTGGAGTAAAAAGGTTTGGATCA
GGATTTGCGCCTTTGGATGAGGCACTTTCCAGAGCGGTGGTAGATCTTTCGAACAGGCCGTACGCAGTTG
TCGAACTTGGTTTGCAAAGGGAGAAAGTAGGAGATCTCTCTTGCGAGATGATCCCGCATTTTCTTGAAAG
CTTTGCAGAGGCTAGCAGAATTACCCTCCACGTTGATTGTCTGCGAGGCAAGAATGATCATCACCGTAGT
GAGAGTGCGTTCAAGGCTCTTGCGGTTGCCATAAGAGAAGCCACCTCGCCCAATGGTACCAACGATGTTC
CCTCCACCAAAGGTGTTCTTATGTAGTGACACCGATTATTTAAAGCTGCAGCATACGATATATATACATG
TGTATATATGTATACCTATGAATGTCAGTAAGTATGTATACGAACAGTATGATACTGAAGATGACAAGGT
AATGCATCATTCTATACGTGTCATTCTGAACGAGGCGCGCTTTCCTTTTTTCTTTTTGCTTTTTCTTTTT
TTTTCTCTTGAACTCGAATAACTTCGTATAGCATACATTATACGAAGTTATCCCGGGTACCGAGCTCGAA
TTCAACGAAGCATCTGTGCTTCATTTTGTAGAACAAAAATGCAACGCGAGAGCGCTAATTTTTCAAACAA
AGAATCTGAGCTGCATTTTTACAGAACAGAAATGCAACGCGAAAGCGCTATTTTACCAACGAAGAATCTG
TGCTTCATTTTTGTAAAACAAAAATGCAACGCGAGAGCGCTAATTTTTCAAACAAAGAATCTGAGCTGCA
TTTTTACAGAACAGAAATGCAACGCGAGAGCGCTATTTTACCAACAAAGAATCTATACTTCTTTTTTGTT
CTACAAAAATGCATCCCGAGAGCGCTATTTTTCTAACAAAGCATCTTAGATTACTTTTTTTCTCCTTTGT
GCGCTCTATAATGCAGTCTCTTGATAACTTTTTGCACTGTAGGTCCGTTAAGGTTAGAAGAAGGCTACTT
TGGTGTCTATTTTCTCTTCCATAAAAAAAGCCTGACTCCACTTCCCGCGTTTACTGATTACTAGCGAAGC
TGCGGGTGCATTTTTTCAAGATAAAGGCATCCCCGATTATATTCTATACCGATGTGGATTGCGCATACTT
TGTGAACAGAAAGTGATAGCGTTGATGATTCTTCATTGGTCAGAAAATTATGAACGGTTTCTTCTATTTT
GTCTCTATATACTACGTATAGGAAATGTTTACATTTTCGTATTGTTTTCGATTCACTCTATGAATAGTTC
TTACTACAATTTTTTTGTCTAAAGAGTAATACTAGAGATAAACATAAAAAATGTAGAGGTCGAGTTTAGA
TGCAAGTTCAAGGAGCGAAAGGTGGATGGGTAGGTTATATAGGGATATAGCACAGAGATATATAGCAAAG
AGATACTTTTGAGCAATGTTTGTGGAAGCGGTATTCGCAATATTTTAGTAGCTCGTTACAGTCCGGTGCG
TTTTTGGTTTTTTGAAAGTGCGTCTTCAGAGCGCTTTTGGTTTTCAAAAGCGCTCTGAAGTTCCTATACT
TTCTAGAGAATAGGAACTTCGGAATAGGAACTTCAAAGCGTTTCCGAAAACGAGCGCTTCCGAAAATGCA
ACGCGAGCTGCGCACATACAGCTCACTGTTCACGTCGCACCTATATCTGCGTGTTGCCTGTATATATATA
TACATGAGAAGAACGGCATAGTGCGTGTTTATGCTTAAATGCGTACTTATATGCGTCTATTTATGTAGGA
TGAAAGGTAGTCTAGTACCTCCTGTGATATTATCCCATTCCATGCGGGGTATCGTATGCTTCCTTCAGCA
CTACCCTTTAGCTGTTCTATATGCTGCCACTCCTCAATTGGATTAGTCTCATCCTTCAATGCTATCATTT
CCTTTGATATTGGATCATACGAATTCGTAATCATGTCATAGCTGTTTCCTGTGTGAAATTGTTATCCGCT
CACAATTCCACACAACATACGAGCCGGAAGCATAAAGTGTAAAGCCTGGGGTGCCTAATGAGTGAGCTAA
CTCACATTAATTGCGTTGCGCTCACTGCCCGCTTTCCAGTCGGGAAACCTGTCGTGCCAGCTGCATTAAT
GAATCGGCCAACGCGCGGGGAGAGGCGGTTTGCGTATTGGGCGCTCTTCCGCTTCCTCGCTCACTGACTC
GCTGCGCTCGGTCGTTCGGCTGCGGCGAGCGGTATCAGCTCACTCAAAGGCGGTAATACGGTTATCCACA
GAATCAGGGGATAACGCAGGAAAGAACATGTGAGCAAAAGGCCAGCAAAAGGCCAGGAACCGTAAAAAGG
CCGCGTTGCTGGCGTTTTTCCATAGGCTCCGCCCCCCTGACGAGCATCACAAAAATCGACGCTCAAGTCA
GAGGTGGCGAAACCCGACAGGACTATAAAGATACCAGGCGTTTCCCCCTGGAAGCTCCCTCGTGCGCTCT
CCTGTTCCGACCCTGCCGCTTACCGGATACCTGTCCGCCTTTCTCCCTTCGGGAAGCGTGGCGCTTTCTC
ATAGCTCACGCTGTAGGTATCTCAGTTCGGTGTAGGTCGTTCGCTCCAAGCTGGGCTGTGTGCACGAACC
CCCCGTTCAGCCCGACCGCTGCGCCTTATCCGGTAACTATCGTCTTGAGTCCAACCCGGTAAGACACGAC
TTATCGCCACTGGCAGCAGCCACTGGTAACAGGATTAGCAGAGCGAGGTATGTAGGCGGTGCTACAGAGT
TCTTGAAGTGGTGGCCTAACTACGGCTACACTAGAAGAACAGTATTTGGTATCTGCGCTCTGCTGAAGCC
AGTTACCTTCGGAAAAAGAGTTGGTAGCTCTTGATCCGGCAAACAAACCACCGCTGGTAGCGGTGGTTTT
TTTGTTTGCAAGCAGCAGATTACGCGCAGAAAAAAAGGATCTCAAGAAGATCCTTTGATCTTTTCTACGG
GGTCTGACGCTCAGTGGAACGAAAACTCACGTTAAGGGATTTTGGTCATGAGATTATCAAAAAGGATCTT
CACCTAGATCCTTTTAAATTAAAAATGAAGTTTTAAATCAATCTAAAGTATATATGAGTAAACTTGGTCT
GACAGTTACCAATGCTTAATCAGTGAGGCACCTATCTCAGCGATCTGTCTATTTCGTTCATCCATAGTTG
CCTGACTCCCCGTCGTGTAGATAACTACGATACGGGAGGGCTTACCATCTGGCCCCAGTGCTGCAATGAT
ACCGCGAGACCCACGCTCACCGGCTCCAGATTTATCAGCAATAAACCAGCCAGCCGGAAGGGCCGAGCGC
AGAAGTGGTCCTGCAACTTTATCCGCCTCCATCCAGTCTATTAATTGTTGCCGGGAAGCTAGAGTAAGTA
GTTCGCCAGTTAATAGTTTGCGCAACGTTGTTGCCATTGCTACAGGCATCGTGGTGTCACGCTCGTCGTT
TGGTATGGCTTCATTCAGCTCCGGTTCCCAACGATCAAGGCGAGTTACATGATCCCCCATGTTGTGCAAA
AAAGCGGTTAGCTCCTTCGGTCCTCCGATCGTTGTCAGAAGTAAGTTGGCCGCAGTGTTATCACTCATGG
TTATGGCAGCACTGCATAATTCTCTTACTGTCATGCCATCCGTAAGATGCTTTTCTGTGACTGGTGAGTA
CTCAACCAAGTCATTCTGAGAATAGTGTATGCGGCGACCGAGTTGCTCTTGCCCGGCGTCAATACGGGAT
AATACCGCGCCACATAGCAGAACTTTAAAAGTGCTCATCATTGGAAAACGTTCTTCGGGGCGAAAACTCT
CAAGGATCTTACCGCTGTTGAGATCCAGTTCGATGTAACCCACTCGTGCACCCAACTGATCTTCAGCATC
TTTTACTTTCACCAGCGTTTCTGGGTGAGCAAAAACAGGAAGGCAAAATGCCGCAAAAAAGGGAATAAGG
GCGACACGGAAATGTTGAATACTCATACTCTTCCTTTTTCAATATTACCGCGAATCCTTACATCACACCC
AATCCCCCACAAGTG
Features (pLannotate 1.2.2; 21 found; start..end, strand, type, name):
      6..413     +  promoter       TEF1 promoter: S. cerevisiae TEF1; promoter for EF-1α
    451..698     +  terminator     CYC1 terminator: S. cerevisiae CYC1; transcription terminator for CYC1
    702..793     -  promoter       AmpR promoter (fragment): bla
    888..923     +  CDS            rop (fragment): Rop protein, which maintains plasmids at low copy number; rop
   1025..1124    +  misc_feature   bom (fragment): basis of mobility region from pBR322
   1130..1284    -  CDS            lacZα (fragment): LacZα fragment of β-galactosidase; lacZ fragment
   1287..1327    -  misc_feature   MCS (fragment): pUC18/19 multiple cloning site
   1328..1361    +  protein_bind   loxP: Cre-mediated recombination occurs in the 8-bp core sequence (GCATACAT). Cre recombinase
   1362..1436    -  CDS            MRM1 (fragment): MRM1_YEAST - Also known as PET56 From Saccharomyces cerevisiae (strain ATCC 204508 / S288c) (Baker's yeast).
   1486..1673    +  promoter       HIS3 promoter: S. cerevisiae HIS3
   1674..2336    +  CDS            HIS3: imidazoleglycerol-phosphate dehydratase, required for histidine biosynthesis; S. cerevisiae HIS3; yeast auxotrophic marker
   2538..2571    +  protein_bind   loxP: Cre-mediated recombination occurs in the 8-bp core sequence (GCATACAT). Cre recombinase
   2572..2593    -  misc_feature   MCS (fragment): pUC18/19 multiple cloning site
   2594..3936    -  rep_origin     2μ ori: yeast 2μ plasmid origin of replication
   3979..3995    -  protein_bind   lac operator: The lac repressor binds to the lac operator to inhibit transcription in E. coli. This inhibition can be relieved by adding lactose or isopropyl-β-D-thiogalactopyranoside (IPTG). lac repressor encoded by lacI
   4003..4033    -  promoter       lac promoter: promoter for the E. coli lac operon
   4048..4069    -  protein_bind   CAP binding site: CAP binding activates transcription in the presence of cAMP. E. coli catabolite activator protein
   4082..4174    -  CDS            lacI (fragment): lac repressor; lacI; The lac repressor binds to the lac operator to inhibit transcription in E. coli. This inhibition can be relieved by adding lactose or isopropyl-β-D-thiogalactopyranoside (IPTG).
   4357..4945    -  rep_origin     ori: high-copy-number ColE1/pMB1/pBR322/pUC origin of replication
   5116..5976    -  CDS            AmpR: β-lactamase; bla; confers resistance to ampicillin, carbenicillin, and related antibiotics
   5977..5997    -  promoter       AmpR promoter (fragment): bla
