[The description below was written by a language model from this plasmid's Addgene catalogue record and pLannotate feature annotations shown in this document.]
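Description:
pXP420 is an empty yeast expression backbone of about 6 kb built on pUC18, part of a vector set designed for systematic metabolic engineering in Saccharomyces cerevisiae. It is an E. coli–yeast shuttle plasmid. In bacteria it replicates at high copy from the pUC-type ColE1/pMB1 origin and is selected with ampicillin through the β-lactamase gene. In yeast it is maintained episomally by the 2μ origin of replication, which typically gives multicopy maintenance, and is selected by complementation of histidine auxotrophy with the HIS3 marker, driven by its own promoter.

The expression cassette consists of the constitutive S. cerevisiae TEF1 promoter (the EF-1α gene promoter) followed by the CYC1 transcription terminator. No insert is present, and a gene of interest is placed between the two using the retained SpeI and XhoI sites. This cassette was inserted at the unique SspI site of pUC18, which splits the ampicillin resistance promoter. The feature table accordingly shows two separate AmpR promoter fragments, one on each side of the cassette, although the record notes that ampicillin resistance is still conferred.

The HIS3 marker is flanked by two loxP sites in the same orientation, so Cre recombinase can excise it and allow the marker to be reused. This is the basis for the Cre/Lox classification. The marker and the 2μ origin sit within the former pUC polylinker, leaving remnants of the MCS, lacZα and the lac promoter/operator region, along with a small fragment of the neighbouring yeast gene MRM1/PET56 carried over with HIS3. These leftover elements have no intended function in the vector.
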