Addgene plasmid #26844: pXP420
Purpose: (Empty Backbone)
Depositing lab: Nancy DaSilva & Suzanne Sandmeyer. Depositing organization: University of California, Irvine. Publication: A vector set for systematic metabolic engineering in Saccharomyces cerevisiae. Fang F, Salmon K, Shen MW, Aeling KA, Ito E, Irwin B, Tran UP, Hatfield GW, Da Silva NA, Sandmeyer S. Yeast. 2011 Feb;28(2):123-36. doi: 10.1002/yea.1824. Epub 2010 Oct 8. PubMed 20936606.
Backbone
  Vector backbone: pUC18
  Backbone size (bp): 6036
  Modifications to backbone: TEF1 promoter and CYC1 terminator sequence were inserted into the unique SspI site of pUC18. Note that this cloning strategy split part of the ampicillin promoter, but the plasmid still confers ampicillin resistance in bacteria.
  Vector type: Yeast Expression, Cre/Lox
  Selectable markers: HIS3
Growth in bacteria
  Bacterial resistance: Ampicillin, 100 μg/mL
  Growth temperature: 37°C
  Growth strain: DH5alpha
  Copy number: High Copy
Gene/Insert
  Gene/Insert name: None
  Cloning method: Restriction Enzyme; 5′ cloning site SpeI (not destroyed); 3′ cloning site XhoI (not destroyed)
  Sequencing primers: 5′ N/A
Terms and licenses: Academic/Nonprofit Terms; Industry Terms: Not Available to Industry
How to cite: pXP420 was a gift from Nancy DaSilva & Suzanne Sandmeyer (Addgene plasmid # 26844 ; http://n2t.net/addgene:26844 ; RRID:Addgene_26844)
